Addgene plasmid #135902: D89_Ld_343450
Purpose: Expression of Leishmania donovani ectodomain in mammalian cells
Depositing lab: Gavin Wright. Depositing organization: Wellcome Sanger Institute. Publication: Systematic identification of genes encoding cell surface and secreted proteins that are essential for in vitro growth and infection in Leishmania donovani. Roberts AJ, Ong HB, Clare S, Brandt C, Harcourt K, Franssen SU, Cotton JA, Muller-Sienerth N, Wright GJ. PLoS Pathog. 2022 Feb 24;18(2):e1010364. doi: 10.1371/journal.ppat.1010364. eCollection 2022 Feb. PubMed 35202447.
Backbone
  Vector backbone: pTT3
  Backbone manufacturer: Yves Durocher, NRC
  Backbone size w/o insert (bp): 6132
  Vector type: Mammalian Expression
Growth in bacteria
  Bacterial resistance: Ampicillin, 100 μg/mL
  Growth temperature: 37°C
  Growth strain: DH5alpha
  Copy number: High Copy
Gene/Insert
  Gene/Insert name: transmembrane/endomembrane-like protein (alt name: LDPBK_343450)
  Species: Leishmania donovani
  Insert size (bp): 723
  Tag / fusion protein: biotinylation sequence and His tag (C terminal on insert)
  Cloning method: Unknown
Terms and licenses: Academic/Nonprofit Terms; Industry Terms: Not Available to Industry
How to cite: D89_Ld_343450 was a gift from Gavin Wright (Addgene plasmid # 135902 ; http://n2t.net/addgene:135902 ; RRID:Addgene_135902)
