[The description below was written by a language model from this plasmid's Addgene catalogue record and pLannotate feature annotations shown in this document.]
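Description:
D89_Ld_343450 is a mammalian expression plasmid built on the pTT3 backbone, designed to produce the extracellular domain of a Leishmania donovani protein as a soluble recombinant protein in mammalian cells. It is propagated in E. coli at high copy from a ColE1/pUC-type origin under ampicillin selection (β-lactamase driven by its own promoter). The backbone also carries a fragment of the Epstein-Barr virus oriP, which supports episomal maintenance and amplification in cell lines that supply EBNA1, a feature that makes pTT-series vectors well suited to high-yield transient transfection. No mammalian selection marker is annotated. Small lac, tet and bla fragments near the end of the sequence appear to be cloning-vector remnants.

The expression cassette begins with the human CMV immediate-early enhancer and promoter, followed by adenovirus-derived leader and splice elements and a chimeric intron fragment that enhance mRNA processing and translation; the short antisense "PTP" hit most likely reflects this adenoviral leader region rather than a functional coding sequence. A mouse immunoglobulin heavy chain signal sequence fragment lies immediately upstream of the insert position, directing the product into the secretory pathway, and a rabbit β-globin polyadenylation signal terminates the transcript. The 723 bp insert, catalogued as a transmembrane/endomembrane-like protein (LDPBK_343450), is not itself annotated in either feature table but would occupy the unannotated stretch between the signal sequence and the poly(A) signal, together with the C-terminal biotinylation sequence and His tag. These tags allow purification by metal affinity and oriented capture on streptavidin. The two sequence records (depositor and sequencing-verified) are the same length and differ only by a six-base offset in numbering. The plasmid belongs to a study of L. donovani cell-surface and secreted proteins.
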