Features (pLannotate 1.2.2; 17 found; start..end, strand, type, name):
      7..386     +  enhancer       CMV enhancer: human cytomegalovirus immediate early enhancer
    388..587     +  promoter       CMV promoter: human cytomegalovirus (CMV) immediate early promoter
    655..693     +  misc_feature   Ad SA (fragment): adenovirus major late transcript splice acceptor (Friedrich and Soriano, 1991)
    726..935     -  CDS            PTP (fragment): TERM_ADE02 - Experimental evidence at protein level: Swiss-Prot protein existence level 1. Protein covalently bound to the viral DNA that acts as a primer for viral genomic replication by DNA strand displacement. Assembles on the viral origin of replication in an initiation complex with viral polymerase, DBP, host NFIA and host POU2F1/OCT1. During initiation, the polymerase covalently couples the first dCTP with Ser- 580 of pTP. The terminal protein stimulates the template activity over 20 fold compared to protein-free templates. Neo-synthesized viral genomes are linked to two preterminal prot
    966..1055    +  intron         chimeric intron (fragment): chimera between introns from adenovirus and immunoglobulin heavy chain genes
   1074..1120    +  CDS            IgH signal sequence (fragment): signal sequence from the mouse immunoglobulin heavy chain variable region
   2088..2143    +  polyA_signal   β-globin poly(A) signal: rabbit β-globin polyadenylation signal (Gil and Proudfoot, 1987)
   2657..4338    -  rep_origin     oriP (fragment): Epstein-Barr virus oriP replication origin (Yates et al., 2000)
   4465..4569    +  promoter       AmpR promoter: bla
   4570..5430    +  CDS            AmpR: β-lactamase; bla; confers resistance to ampicillin, carbenicillin, and related antibiotics
   5601..6189    +  rep_origin     ori: high-copy-number ColE1/pMB1/pBR322/pUC origin of replication
   6372..6464    +  CDS            lacI (fragment): lac repressor; lacI; The lac repressor binds to the lac operator to inhibit transcription in E. coli. This inhibition can be relieved by adding lactose or isopropyl-β-D-thiogalactopyranoside (IPTG).
   6477..6498    +  protein_bind   CAP binding site: CAP binding activates transcription in the presence of cAMP. E. coli catabolite activator protein
   6513..6543    +  promoter       lac promoter: promoter for the E. coli lac operon
   6551..6567    +  protein_bind   lac operator: The lac repressor binds to the lac operator to inhibit transcription in E. coli. This inhibition can be relieved by adding lactose or isopropyl-β-D-thiogalactopyranoside (IPTG). lac repressor encoded by lacI
   6637..6653    +  promoter       tet promoter (fragment): E. coli promoter for tetracycline efflux protein gene
   6663..6688    -  CDS            bla(M) (fragment): β-lactamase lacking the signal sequence; bla(M); allows cytosolic expression of β-lactamase
>Addgene plasmid #135902 | D89_Ld_343450 | depositor full sequence | sequence record 262381 | Full Sequence
CATGTTGACATTGATTATTGACTAGTTATTAATAGTAATCAATTACGGGGTCATTAGTTCATAGCCCATA
TATGGAGTTCCGCGTTACATAACTTACGGTAAATGGCCCGCCTGGCTGACCGCCCAACGACCCCCGCCCA
TTGACGTCAATAATGACGTATGTTCCCATAGTAACGCCAATAGGGACTTTCCATTGACGTCAATGGGTGG
AGTATTTACGGTAAACTGCCCACTTGGCAGTACATCAAGTGTATCATATGCCAAGTCCGCCCCCTATTGA
CGTCAATGACGGTAAATGGCCCGCCTGGCATTATGCCCAGTACATGACCTTACGGGACTTTCCTACTTGG
CAGTACATCTACGTATTAGTCATCGCTATTACCATGGTGATGCGGTTTTGGCAGTACACCAATGGGCGTG
GATAGCGGTTTGACTCACGGGGATTTCCAAGTCTCCACCCCATTGACGTCAATGGGAGTTTGTTTTGGCA
CCAAAATCAACGGGACTTTCCAAAATGTCGTAATAACCCCGCCCCGTTGACGCAAATGGGCGGTAGGCGT
GTACGGTGGGAGGTCTATATAAGCAGAGCTCGTTTAGTGAACCGTCAGATCCTCACTCTCTTCCGCATCG
CTGTCTGCGAGGGCCAGCTGTTGGGCTCGCGGTTGAGGACAAACTCTTCGCGGTCTTTCCAGTACTCTTG
GATCGGAAACCCGTCGGCCTCCGAACGGTACTCCGCCACCGAGGGACCTGAGCGAGTCCGCATCGACCGG
ATCGGAAAACCTCTCGAGAAAGGCGTCTAACCAGTCACAGTCGCAAGGTAGGCTGAGCACCGTGGCGGGC
GGCAGCGGGTGGCGGTCGGGGTTGTTTCTGGCGGAGGTGCTGCTGATGATGTAATTAAAGTAGGCGGTCT
TGAGACGGCGGATGGTCGAGGTGAGGTGTGGCAGGCTTGAGATCCAGCTGTTGGGGTGAGTACTCCCTCT
CAAAAGCGGGCATTACTTCTGCGCTAAGATTGTCAGTTTCCAAAAACGAGGAGGATTTGATATTCACCTG
GCCCGATCTGGCCATACACTTGAGTGACAATGACATCCACTTTGCCTTTCTCTCCACAGGTGTCCACTCC
CAGGTCCAAGTTTGCCACCATGGAGTTTCAGACCCAGGTACTCATGTCCCTGCTGCTCTGCATGTCTGGT
GCGGCCGCCGGAATTACAGGTTATTCTACTGGTACGATCATTTCTCCCCAGGCTAACGCATATCGGAGTC
GGCGCACACTGAGCCCAATGGATTATTACAAACTGCCTGTATGTCAGCCGTCTGACGAGGTCATGAAGGC
AAGGCGTGAGCACCCCCTCATTGGGGATATTCTGACTGGGAACCGTCTGGTGCCCACAATGTTTGAATTC
AGGGTCGGCGAGGATGTAAAGTGTGCCACCCTCTGCGATGCCTCTTTCACCGTGAAAGCCGTGCGGCGCG
CGAACTACATGATTAATAATGACTACTATGTGCGGATGTTCCTGGATAACAAACCGCTCGTCTCTGCATC
TCCCCACGAGGGCAGCAACGCGTACCTGCTTGGTTATCCACTTGGCGCCCAGAATGACGTTGAGAAAACC
CAGGTGAAAACCAATATCATTCACAATCACCTTGACTTCACAATAAGAATTAAGAATCGCGCGATTTCTC
AGTTTACCGGCGAAGAGGTGGTGGGTTTTAAGGTCGTGGCTAGGTCACTCGCTGAAGTGGGTACCTGCAC
GGCTACCGCTTTCCAGCACTCTTCCAGGCCCTACATCCTTCCAAGCTACCGCGACGGGAAGGACCTGAAA
GTGCCCTTTACCTACAGCGTGACCTGGGAGCGCAGCAACGAGGAGTATCCAATCGAGCACCGCATCGGAG
AGGACACGCAGAGGCGCGGCCATAAGATCGCCGGCGCGCCCGGCAGCCTGCACCACATCCTGGACGCCCA
GAAGATGCTGTGGAACCACAGGGACAGGAACCTGCCTCCTCTGGCCCCTCTGGGCCCCCACCACCATCAC
CACCATTGAGTCTAGACACGTGATTAATTAAGGATCCCCCGACCTCGACCTCTGGCTAATAAAGGAAATT
TATTTTCATTGCAATAGTGTGTTGGAATTTTTTGTGTCTCTCACTCGGAAGGACATATGGGAGGGCAAAT
CATTTGGTCGAGATCCCTCGGAGATCTCTAGCTAGAGGATCGATCCCCGCCCCGGACGAACTAAACCTGA
CTACGACATCTCTGCCCCTTCTTCGCGGGGCAGTGCATGTAATCCCTTCAGTTGGTTGGTACAACTTGCC
AACTGGGCCCTGTTCCACATGTGACACGGGGGGGGACCAAACACAAAGGGGTTCTCTGACTGTAGTTGAC
ATCCTTATAAATGGATGTGCACATTTGCCAACACTGAGTGGCTTTCATCCTGGAGCAGACTTTGCAGTCT
GTGGACTGCAACACAACATTGCCTTTATGTGTAACTCTTGGCTGAAGCTCTTACACCAATGCTGGGGGAC
ATGTACCTCCCAGGGGCCCAGGAAGACTACGGGAGGCTACACCAACGTCAATCAGAGGGGCCTGTGTAGC
TACCGATAAGCGGACCCTCAAGAGGGCATTAGCAATAGTGTTTATAAGGCCCCCTTGTTAACCCTAAACG
GGTAGCATATGCTTCCCGGGTAGTAGTATATACTATCCAGACTAACCCTAATTCAATAGCATATGTTACC
CAACGGGAAGCATATGCTATCGAATTAGGGTTAGTAAAAGGGTCCTAAGGAACAGCGATATCTCCCACCC
CATGAGCTGTCACGGTTTTATTTACATGGGGTCAGGATTCCACGAGGGTAGTGAACCATTTTAGTCACAA
GGGCAGTGGCTGAAGATCAAGGAGCGGGCAGTGAACTCTCCTGAATCTTCGCCTGCTTCTTCATTCTCCT
TCGTTTAGCTAATAGAATAACTGCTGAGTTGTGAACAGTAAGGTGTATGTGAGGTGCTCGAAAACAAGGT
TTCAGGTGACGCCCCCAGAATAAAATTTGGACGGGGGGTTCAGTGGTGGCATTGTGCTATGACACCAATA
TAACCCTCACAAACCCCTTGGGCAATAAATACTAGTGTAGGAATGAAACATTCTGAATATCTTTAACAAT
AGAAATCCATGGGGTGGGGACAAGCCGTAAAGACTGGATGTCCATCTCACACGAATTTATGGCTATGGGC
AACACATAATCCTAGTGCAATATGATACTGGGGTTATTAAGATGTGTCCCAGGCAGGGACCAAGACAGGT
GAACCATGTTGTTACACTCTATTTGTAACAAGGGGAAAGAGAGTGGACGCCGACAGCAGCGGACTCCACT
GGTTGTCTCTAACACCCCCGAAAATTAAACGGGGCTCCACGCCAATGGGGCCCATAAACAAAGACAAGTG
GCCACTCTTTTTTTTGAAATTGTGGAGTGGGGGCACGCGTCAGCCCCCACACGCCGCCCTGCGGTTTTGG
ACTGTAAAATAAGGGTGTAATAACTTGGCTGATTGTAACCCCGCTAACCACTGCGGTCAAACCACTTGCC
CACAAAACCACTAATGGCACCCCGGGGAATACCTGCATAAGTAGGTGGGCGGGCCAAGATAGGGGCGCGA
TTGCTGCGATCTGGAGGACAAATTACACACACTTGCGCCTGAGCGCCAAGCACAGGGTTGTTGGTCCTCA
TATTCACGAGGTCGCTGAGAGCACGGTGGGCTAATGTTGCCATGGGTAGCATATACTACCCAAATATCTG
GATAGCATATGCTATCCTAATCTATATCTGGGTAGCATAGGCTATCCTAATCTATATCTGGGTAGCATAT
GCTATCCTAATCTATATCTGGGTAGTATATGCTATCCTAATTTATATCTGGGTAGCATAGGCTATCCTAA
TCTATATCTGGGTAGCATATGCTATCCTAATCTATATCTGGGTAGTATATGCTATCCTAATCTGTATCCG
GGTAGCATATGCTATCCTAATAGAGATTAGGGTAGTATATGCTATCCTAATTTATATCTGGGTAGCATAT
ACTACCCAAATATCTGGATAGCATATGCTATCCTAATCTATATCTGGGTAGCATATGCTATCCTAATCTA
TATCTGGGTAGCATAGGCTATCCTAATCTATATCTGGGTAGCATATGCTATCCTAATCTATATCTGGGTA
GTATATGCTATCCTAATTTATATCTGGGTAGCATAGGCTATCCTAATCTATATCTGGGTAGCATATGCTA
TCCTAATCTATATCTGGGTAGTATATGCTATCCTAATCTGTATCCGGGTAGCATATGCTATCCTCATGAT
AAGCTGTCAAACATGAGAATTTTCTTGAAGACGAAAGGGCCTCGTGATACGCCTATTTTTATAGGTTAAT
GTCATGATAATAATGGTTTCTTAGACGTCAGGTGGCACTTTTCGGGGAAATGTGCGCGGAACCCCTATTT
GTTTATTTTTCTAAATACATTCAAATATGTATCCGCTCATGAGACAATAACCCTGATAAATGCTTCAATA
ATATTGAAAAAGGAAGAGTATGAGTATTCAACATTTCCGTGTCGCCCTTATTCCCTTTTTTGCGGCATTT
TGCCTTCCTGTTTTTGCTCACCCAGAAACGCTGGTGAAAGTAAAAGATGCTGAAGATCAGTTGGGTGCAC
GAGTGGGTTACATCGAACTGGATCTCAACAGCGGTAAGATCCTTGAGAGTTTTCGCCCCGAAGAACGTTT
TCCAATGATGAGCACTTTTAAAGTTCTGCTATGTGGCGCGGTATTATCCCGTGTTGACGCCGGGCAAGAG
CAACTCGGTCGCCGCATACACTATTCTCAGAATGACTTGGTTGAGTACTCACCAGTCACAGAAAAGCATC
TTACGGATGGCATGACAGTAAGAGAATTATGCAGTGCTGCCATAACCATGAGTGATAACACTGCGGCCAA
CTTACTTCTGACAACGATCGGAGGACCGAAGGAGCTAACCGCTTTTTTGCACAACATGGGGGATCATGTA
ACTCGCCTTGATCGTTGGGAACCGGAGCTGAATGAAGCCATACCAAACGACGAGCGTGACACCACGATGC
CTGCAGCAATGGCAACAACGTTGCGCAAACTATTAACTGGCGAACTACTTACTCTAGCTTCCCGGCAACA
ATTAATAGACTGGATGGAGGCGGATAAAGTTGCAGGACCACTTCTGCGCTCGGCCCTTCCGGCTGGCTGG
TTTATTGCTGATAAATCTGGAGCCGGTGAGCGTGGGTCTCGCGGTATCATTGCAGCACTGGGGCCAGATG
GTAAGCCCTCCCGTATCGTAGTTATCTACACGACGGGGAGTCAGGCAACTATGGATGAACGAAATAGACA
GATCGCTGAGATAGGTGCCTCACTGATTAAGCATTGGTAACTGTCAGACCAAGTTTACTCATATATACTT
TAGATTGATTTAAAACTTCATTTTTAATTTAAAAGGATCTAGGTGAAGATCCTTTTTGATAATCTCATGA
CCAAAATCCCTTAACGTGAGTTTTCGTTCCACTGAGCGTCAGACCCCGTAGAAAAGATCAAAGGATCTTC
TTGAGATCCTTTTTTTCTGCGCGTAATCTGCTGCTTGCAAACAAAAAAACCACCGCTACCAGCGGTGGTT
TGTTTGCCGGATCAAGAGCTACCAACTCTTTTTCCGAAGGTAACTGGCTTCAGCAGAGCGCAGATACCAA
ATACTGTTCTTCTAGTGTAGCCGTAGTTAGGCCACCACTTCAAGAACTCTGTAGCACCGCCTACATACCT
CGCTCTGCTAATCCTGTTACCAGTGGCTGCTGCCAGTGGCGATAAGTCGTGTCTTACCGGGTTGGACTCA
AGACGATAGTTACCGGATAAGGCGCAGCGGTCGGGCTGAACGGGGGGTTCGTGCACACAGCCCAGCTTGG
AGCGAACGACCTACACCGAACTGAGATACCTACAGCGTGAGCTATGAGAAAGCGCCACGCTTCCCGAAGG
GAGAAAGGCGGACAGGTATCCGGTAAGCGGCAGGGTCGGAACAGGAGAGCGCACGAGGGAGCTTCCAGGG
GGAAACGCCTGGTATCTTTATAGTCCTGTCGGGTTTCGCCACCTCTGACTTGAGCGTCGATTTTTGTGAT
GCTCGTCAGGGGGGCGGAGCCTATGGAAAAACGCCAGCAACGCGGCCTTTTTACGGTTCCTGGCCTTTTG
CTGGCCTTTTGCTCACATGTTCTTTCCTGCGTTATCCCCTGATTCTGTGGATAACCGTATTACCGCCTTT
GAGTGAGCTGATACCGCTCGCCGCAGCCGAACGACCGAGCGCAGCGAGTCAGTGAGCGAGGAAGCGGAAG
AGCGCCCAATACGCAAACCGCCTCTCCCCGCGCGTTGGCCGATTCATTAATGCAGCTGGCACGACAGGTT
TCCCGACTGGAAAGCGGGCAGTGAGCGCAACGCAATTAATGTGAGTTAGCTCACTCATTAGGCACCCCAG
GCTTTACACTTTATGCTTCCGGCTCGTATGTTGTGTGGAATTGTGAGCGGATAACAATTTCACACAGGAA
ACAGCTATGACCATGATTACGCCAAGCTCTAGCTAGAGGTCGACCAATTCTCATGTTTGACAGCTTATCA
TCGCAGATCCGGGCAACGTTGTTGCCATTGCTGCAGGCGCAGAACTGGTAGGTATGGAAGATCTATACAT
TGAATCAATATTGGCAATTAGCCATATTAGTCATTGGTTATATAGCATAAATCAATATTGGCTATTGGCC
ATTGCATACGTTGTATCTATATCATAATATGTACATTTATATTGGCTCATGTCCAATATGACCGC
