Features (pLannotate 1.2.2; 17 found; start..end, strand, type, name):
      1..380     +  enhancer       CMV enhancer: human cytomegalovirus immediate early enhancer
    382..581     +  promoter       CMV promoter: human cytomegalovirus (CMV) immediate early promoter
    649..687     +  misc_feature   Ad SA (fragment): adenovirus major late transcript splice acceptor (Friedrich and Soriano, 1991)
    720..929     -  CDS            PTP (fragment): TERM_ADE02 - Experimental evidence at protein level: Swiss-Prot protein existence level 1. Protein covalently bound to the viral DNA that acts as a primer for viral genomic replication by DNA strand displacement. Assembles on the viral origin of replication in an initiation complex with viral polymerase, DBP, host NFIA and host POU2F1/OCT1. During initiation, the polymerase covalently couples the first dCTP with Ser- 580 of pTP. The terminal protein stimulates the template activity over 20 fold compared to protein-free templates. Neo-synthesized viral genomes are linked to two preterminal prot
    960..1049    +  intron         chimeric intron (fragment): chimera between introns from adenovirus and immunoglobulin heavy chain genes
   1068..1114    +  CDS            IgH signal sequence (fragment): signal sequence from the mouse immunoglobulin heavy chain variable region
   2082..2137    +  polyA_signal   β-globin poly(A) signal: rabbit β-globin polyadenylation signal (Gil and Proudfoot, 1987)
   2651..4332    -  rep_origin     oriP (fragment): Epstein-Barr virus oriP replication origin (Yates et al., 2000)
   4459..4563    +  promoter       AmpR promoter: bla
   4564..5424    +  CDS            AmpR: β-lactamase; bla; confers resistance to ampicillin, carbenicillin, and related antibiotics
   5595..6183    +  rep_origin     ori: high-copy-number ColE1/pMB1/pBR322/pUC origin of replication
   6366..6458    +  CDS            lacI (fragment): lac repressor; lacI; The lac repressor binds to the lac operator to inhibit transcription in E. coli. This inhibition can be relieved by adding lactose or isopropyl-β-D-thiogalactopyranoside (IPTG).
   6471..6492    +  protein_bind   CAP binding site: CAP binding activates transcription in the presence of cAMP. E. coli catabolite activator protein
   6507..6537    +  promoter       lac promoter: promoter for the E. coli lac operon
   6545..6561    +  protein_bind   lac operator: The lac repressor binds to the lac operator to inhibit transcription in E. coli. This inhibition can be relieved by adding lactose or isopropyl-β-D-thiogalactopyranoside (IPTG). lac repressor encoded by lacI
   6631..6647    +  promoter       tet promoter (fragment): E. coli promoter for tetracycline efflux protein gene
   6657..6682    -  CDS            bla(M) (fragment): β-lactamase lacking the signal sequence; bla(M); allows cytosolic expression of β-lactamase
>Addgene plasmid #135902 | D89_Ld_343450 | addgene full sequence | sequence record 274675 | Addgene NGS Result
GACATTGATTATTGACTAGTTATTAATAGTAATCAATTACGGGGTCATTAGTTCATAGCCCATATATGGA
GTTCCGCGTTACATAACTTACGGTAAATGGCCCGCCTGGCTGACCGCCCAACGACCCCCGCCCATTGACG
TCAATAATGACGTATGTTCCCATAGTAACGCCAATAGGGACTTTCCATTGACGTCAATGGGTGGAGTATT
TACGGTAAACTGCCCACTTGGCAGTACATCAAGTGTATCATATGCCAAGTCCGCCCCCTATTGACGTCAA
TGACGGTAAATGGCCCGCCTGGCATTATGCCCAGTACATGACCTTACGGGACTTTCCTACTTGGCAGTAC
ATCTACGTATTAGTCATCGCTATTACCATGGTGATGCGGTTTTGGCAGTACACCAATGGGCGTGGATAGC
GGTTTGACTCACGGGGATTTCCAAGTCTCCACCCCATTGACGTCAATGGGAGTTTGTTTTGGCACCAAAA
TCAACGGGACTTTCCAAAATGTCGTAATAACCCCGCCCCGTTGACGCAAATGGGCGGTAGGCGTGTACGG
TGGGAGGTCTATATAAGCAGAGCTCGTTTAGTGAACCGTCAGATCCTCACTCTCTTCCGCATCGCTGTCT
GCGAGGGCCAGCTGTTGGGCTCGCGGTTGAGGACAAACTCTTCGCGGTCTTTCCAGTACTCTTGGATCGG
AAACCCGTCGGCCTCCGAACGGTACTCCGCCACCGAGGGACCTGAGCGAGTCCGCATCGACCGGATCGGA
AAACCTCTCGAGAAAGGCGTCTAACCAGTCACAGTCGCAAGGTAGGCTGAGCACCGTGGCGGGCGGCAGC
GGGTGGCGGTCGGGGTTGTTTCTGGCGGAGGTGCTGCTGATGATGTAATTAAAGTAGGCGGTCTTGAGAC
GGCGGATGGTCGAGGTGAGGTGTGGCAGGCTTGAGATCCAGCTGTTGGGGTGAGTACTCCCTCTCAAAAG
CGGGCATTACTTCTGCGCTAAGATTGTCAGTTTCCAAAAACGAGGAGGATTTGATATTCACCTGGCCCGA
TCTGGCCATACACTTGAGTGACAATGACATCCACTTTGCCTTTCTCTCCACAGGTGTCCACTCCCAGGTC
CAAGTTTGCCACCATGGAGTTTCAGACCCAGGTACTCATGTCCCTGCTGCTCTGCATGTCTGGTGCGGCC
GCCGGAATTACAGGTTATTCTACTGGTACGATCATTTCTCCCCAGGCTAACGCATATCGGAGTCGGCGCA
CACTGAGCCCAATGGATTATTACAAACTGCCTGTATGTCAGCCGTCTGACGAGGTCATGAAGGCAAGGCG
TGAGCACCCCCTCATTGGGGATATTCTGACTGGGAACCGTCTGGTGCCCACAATGTTTGAATTCAGGGTC
GGCGAGGATGTAAAGTGTGCCACCCTCTGCGATGCCTCTTTCACCGTGAAAGCCGTGCGGCGCGCGAACT
ACATGATTAATAATGACTACTATGTGCGGATGTTCCTGGATAACAAACCGCTCGTCTCTGCATCTCCCCA
CGAGGGCAGCAACGCGTACCTGCTTGGTTATCCACTTGGCGCCCAGAATGACGTTGAGAAAACCCAGGTG
AAAACCAATATCATTCACAATCACCTTGACTTCACAATAAGAATTAAGAATCGCGCGATTTCTCAGTTTA
CCGGCGAAGAGGTGGTGGGTTTTAAGGTCGTGGCTAGGTCACTCGCTGAAGTGGGTACCTGCACGGCTAC
CGCTTTCCAGCACTCTTCCAGGCCCTACATCCTTCCAAGCTACCGCGACGGGAAGGACCTGAAAGTGCCC
TTTACCTACAGCGTGACCTGGGAGCGCAGCAACGAGGAGTATCCAATCGAGCACCGCATCGGAGAGGACA
CGCAGAGGCGCGGCCATAAGATCGCCGGCGCGCCCGGCAGCCTGCACCACATCCTGGACGCCCAGAAGAT
GCTGTGGAACCACAGGGACAGGAACCTGCCTCCTCTGGCCCCTCTGGGCCCCCACCACCATCACCACCAT
TGAGTCTAGACACGTGATTAATTAAGGATCCCCCGACCTCGACCTCTGGCTAATAAAGGAAATTTATTTT
CATTGCAATAGTGTGTTGGAATTTTTTGTGTCTCTCACTCGGAAGGACATATGGGAGGGCAAATCATTTG
GTCGAGATCCCTCGGAGATCTCTAGCTAGAGGATCGATCCCCGCCCCGGACGAACTAAACCTGACTACGA
CATCTCTGCCCCTTCTTCGCGGGGCAGTGCATGTAATCCCTTCAGTTGGTTGGTACAACTTGCCAACTGG
GCCCTGTTCCACATGTGACACGGGGGGGGACCAAACACAAAGGGGTTCTCTGACTGTAGTTGACATCCTT
ATAAATGGATGTGCACATTTGCCAACACTGAGTGGCTTTCATCCTGGAGCAGACTTTGCAGTCTGTGGAC
TGCAACACAACATTGCCTTTATGTGTAACTCTTGGCTGAAGCTCTTACACCAATGCTGGGGGACATGTAC
CTCCCAGGGGCCCAGGAAGACTACGGGAGGCTACACCAACGTCAATCAGAGGGGCCTGTGTAGCTACCGA
TAAGCGGACCCTCAAGAGGGCATTAGCAATAGTGTTTATAAGGCCCCCTTGTTAACCCTAAACGGGTAGC
ATATGCTTCCCGGGTAGTAGTATATACTATCCAGACTAACCCTAATTCAATAGCATATGTTACCCAACGG
GAAGCATATGCTATCGAATTAGGGTTAGTAAAAGGGTCCTAAGGAACAGCGATATCTCCCACCCCATGAG
CTGTCACGGTTTTATTTACATGGGGTCAGGATTCCACGAGGGTAGTGAACCATTTTAGTCACAAGGGCAG
TGGCTGAAGATCAAGGAGCGGGCAGTGAACTCTCCTGAATCTTCGCCTGCTTCTTCATTCTCCTTCGTTT
AGCTAATAGAATAACTGCTGAGTTGTGAACAGTAAGGTGTATGTGAGGTGCTCGAAAACAAGGTTTCAGG
TGACGCCCCCAGAATAAAATTTGGACGGGGGGTTCAGTGGTGGCATTGTGCTATGACACCAATATAACCC
TCACAAACCCCTTGGGCAATAAATACTAGTGTAGGAATGAAACATTCTGAATATCTTTAACAATAGAAAT
CCATGGGGTGGGGACAAGCCGTAAAGACTGGATGTCCATCTCACACGAATTTATGGCTATGGGCAACACA
TAATCCTAGTGCAATATGATACTGGGGTTATTAAGATGTGTCCCAGGCAGGGACCAAGACAGGTGAACCA
TGTTGTTACACTCTATTTGTAACAAGGGGAAAGAGAGTGGACGCCGACAGCAGCGGACTCCACTGGTTGT
CTCTAACACCCCCGAAAATTAAACGGGGCTCCACGCCAATGGGGCCCATAAACAAAGACAAGTGGCCACT
CTTTTTTTTGAAATTGTGGAGTGGGGGCACGCGTCAGCCCCCACACGCCGCCCTGCGGTTTTGGACTGTA
AAATAAGGGTGTAATAACTTGGCTGATTGTAACCCCGCTAACCACTGCGGTCAAACCACTTGCCCACAAA
ACCACTAATGGCACCCCGGGGAATACCTGCATAAGTAGGTGGGCGGGCCAAGATAGGGGCGCGATTGCTG
CGATCTGGAGGACAAATTACACACACTTGCGCCTGAGCGCCAAGCACAGGGTTGTTGGTCCTCATATTCA
CGAGGTCGCTGAGAGCACGGTGGGCTAATGTTGCCATGGGTAGCATATACTACCCAAATATCTGGATAGC
ATATGCTATCCTAATCTATATCTGGGTAGCATAGGCTATCCTAATCTATATCTGGGTAGCATATGCTATC
CTAATCTATATCTGGGTAGTATATGCTATCCTAATTTATATCTGGGTAGCATAGGCTATCCTAATCTATA
TCTGGGTAGCATATGCTATCCTAATCTATATCTGGGTAGTATATGCTATCCTAATCTGTATCCGGGTAGC
ATATGCTATCCTAATAGAGATTAGGGTAGTATATGCTATCCTAATTTATATCTGGGTAGCATATACTACC
CAAATATCTGGATAGCATATGCTATCCTAATCTATATCTGGGTAGCATATGCTATCCTAATCTATATCTG
GGTAGCATAGGCTATCCTAATCTATATCTGGGTAGCATATGCTATCCTAATCTATATCTGGGTAGTATAT
GCTATCCTAATTTATATCTGGGTAGCATAGGCTATCCTAATCTATATCTGGGTAGCATATGCTATCCTAA
TCTATATCTGGGTAGTATATGCTATCCTAATCTGTATCCGGGTAGCATATGCTATCCTCATGATAAGCTG
TCAAACATGAGAATTTTCTTGAAGACGAAAGGGCCTCGTGATACGCCTATTTTTATAGGTTAATGTCATG
ATAATAATGGTTTCTTAGACGTCAGGTGGCACTTTTCGGGGAAATGTGCGCGGAACCCCTATTTGTTTAT
TTTTCTAAATACATTCAAATATGTATCCGCTCATGAGACAATAACCCTGATAAATGCTTCAATAATATTG
AAAAAGGAAGAGTATGAGTATTCAACATTTCCGTGTCGCCCTTATTCCCTTTTTTGCGGCATTTTGCCTT
CCTGTTTTTGCTCACCCAGAAACGCTGGTGAAAGTAAAAGATGCTGAAGATCAGTTGGGTGCACGAGTGG
GTTACATCGAACTGGATCTCAACAGCGGTAAGATCCTTGAGAGTTTTCGCCCCGAAGAACGTTTTCCAAT
GATGAGCACTTTTAAAGTTCTGCTATGTGGCGCGGTATTATCCCGTGTTGACGCCGGGCAAGAGCAACTC
GGTCGCCGCATACACTATTCTCAGAATGACTTGGTTGAGTACTCACCAGTCACAGAAAAGCATCTTACGG
ATGGCATGACAGTAAGAGAATTATGCAGTGCTGCCATAACCATGAGTGATAACACTGCGGCCAACTTACT
TCTGACAACGATCGGAGGACCGAAGGAGCTAACCGCTTTTTTGCACAACATGGGGGATCATGTAACTCGC
CTTGATCGTTGGGAACCGGAGCTGAATGAAGCCATACCAAACGACGAGCGTGACACCACGATGCCTGCAG
CAATGGCAACAACGTTGCGCAAACTATTAACTGGCGAACTACTTACTCTAGCTTCCCGGCAACAATTAAT
AGACTGGATGGAGGCGGATAAAGTTGCAGGACCACTTCTGCGCTCGGCCCTTCCGGCTGGCTGGTTTATT
GCTGATAAATCTGGAGCCGGTGAGCGTGGGTCTCGCGGTATCATTGCAGCACTGGGGCCAGATGGTAAGC
CCTCCCGTATCGTAGTTATCTACACGACGGGGAGTCAGGCAACTATGGATGAACGAAATAGACAGATCGC
TGAGATAGGTGCCTCACTGATTAAGCATTGGTAACTGTCAGACCAAGTTTACTCATATATACTTTAGATT
GATTTAAAACTTCATTTTTAATTTAAAAGGATCTAGGTGAAGATCCTTTTTGATAATCTCATGACCAAAA
TCCCTTAACGTGAGTTTTCGTTCCACTGAGCGTCAGACCCCGTAGAAAAGATCAAAGGATCTTCTTGAGA
TCCTTTTTTTCTGCGCGTAATCTGCTGCTTGCAAACAAAAAAACCACCGCTACCAGCGGTGGTTTGTTTG
CCGGATCAAGAGCTACCAACTCTTTTTCCGAAGGTAACTGGCTTCAGCAGAGCGCAGATACCAAATACTG
TTCTTCTAGTGTAGCCGTAGTTAGGCCACCACTTCAAGAACTCTGTAGCACCGCCTACATACCTCGCTCT
GCTAATCCTGTTACCAGTGGCTGCTGCCAGTGGCGATAAGTCGTGTCTTACCGGGTTGGACTCAAGACGA
TAGTTACCGGATAAGGCGCAGCGGTCGGGCTGAACGGGGGGTTCGTGCACACAGCCCAGCTTGGAGCGAA
CGACCTACACCGAACTGAGATACCTACAGCGTGAGCTATGAGAAAGCGCCACGCTTCCCGAAGGGAGAAA
GGCGGACAGGTATCCGGTAAGCGGCAGGGTCGGAACAGGAGAGCGCACGAGGGAGCTTCCAGGGGGAAAC
GCCTGGTATCTTTATAGTCCTGTCGGGTTTCGCCACCTCTGACTTGAGCGTCGATTTTTGTGATGCTCGT
CAGGGGGGCGGAGCCTATGGAAAAACGCCAGCAACGCGGCCTTTTTACGGTTCCTGGCCTTTTGCTGGCC
TTTTGCTCACATGTTCTTTCCTGCGTTATCCCCTGATTCTGTGGATAACCGTATTACCGCCTTTGAGTGA
GCTGATACCGCTCGCCACAGCCGAACGACCGAGCGCAGCGAGTCAGTGAGCGAGGAAGCGGAAGAGCGCC
CAATACGCAAACCGCCTCTCCCCGCGCGTTGGCCGATTCATTAATGCAGCTGGCACGACAGGTTTCCCGA
CTGGAAAGCGGGCAGTGAGCGCAACGCAATTAATGTGAGTTAGCTCACTCATTAGGCACCCCAGGCTTTA
CACTTTATGCTTCCGGCTCGTATGTTGTGTGGAATTGTGAGCGGATAACAATTTCACACAGGAAACAGCT
ATGACCATGATTACGCCAAGCTCTAGCTAGAGGTCGACCAATTCTCATGTTTGACAGCTTATCATCGCAG
ATCCGGGCAACGTTGTTGCCATTGCTGCAGGCGCAGAACTGGTAGGTATGGAAGATCTATACATTGAATC
AATATTGGCAATTAGCCATATTAGTCATTGGTTATATAGCATAAATCAATATTGGCTATTGGCCATTGCA
TACGTTGTATCTATATCATAATATGTACATTTATATTGGCTCATGTCCAATATGACCGCCATGTT
